>Addgene plasmid #131998 | pDONR221_SLC1A7 | addgene full sequence | sequence record 260442 | Addgene NGS Result
CTTTCCTGCGTTATCCCCTGATTCTGTGGATAACCGTATTACCGCCTTTGAGTGAGCTGATACCGCTCGC
CGCAGCCGAACGACCGAGCGCAGCGAGTCAGTGAGCGAGGAAGCGGAAGAGCGCCCAATACGCAAACCGC
CTCTCCCCGCGCGTTGGCCGATTCATTAATGCAGCTGGCACGACAGGTTTCCCGACTGGAAAGCGGGCAG
TGAGCGCAACGCAATTAATACGCGTACCGCTAGCCAGGAAGAGTTTGTAGAAACGCAAAAAGGCCATCCG
TCAGGATGGCCTTCTGCTTAGTTTGATGCCTGGCAGTTTATGGCGGGCGTCCTGCCCGCCACCCTCCGGG
CCGTTGCTTCACAACGTTCAAATCCGCTCCCGGCGGATTTGTCCTACTCAGGAGAGCGTTCACCGACAAA
CAACAGATAAAACGAAAGGCCCAGTCTTCCGACTGAGCCTTTCGTTTTATTTGATGCCTGGCAGTTCCCT
ACTCTCGCGTTAACGCTAGCATGGATGTTTTCCCAGTCACGACGTTGTAAAACGACGGCCAGTCTTAAGC
TCGGGCCCCAAATAATGATTTTATTTTGACTGATAGTGACCTGTTCGTTGCAACACATTGATGAGCAATG
CTTTTTTATAATGCCAACTTTGTACAAAAAAGCAGGCTCCACCATGGTGCCACACGCAATCCTGGCAAGG
GGAAGAGACGTGTGCAGGAGAAACGGCCTGCTGATCCTGTCCGTGCTGTCTGTGATCGTGGGCTGTCTGC
TGGGCTTCTTTCTGCGGACCAGGCGCCTGTCTCCACAGGAGATCAGCTACTTCCAGTTTCCCGGCGAGCT
GCTGATGAGAATGCTGAAGATGATGATCCTGCCCCTGGTGGTGAGCTCCCTGATGAGCGGACTGGCATCC
CTGGATGCCAAGACCTCTAGCAGACTGGGCGTGCTGACAGTGGCTTACTATCTGTGGACCACATTCATGG
CCGTGATCGTGGGCATCTTTATGGTGTCTATCATCCACCCAGGAAGCGCCGCACAGAAGGAGACCACAGA
GCAGAGCGGCAAGCCCATCATGTCCTCTGCCGACGCCCTGCTGGATCTGATCAGGAACATGTTCCCTGCC
AATCTGGTGGAGGCCACCTTTAAGCAGTACCGCACAAAGACCACACCAGTGGTGAAGTCCCCTAAGGTGG
CACCAGAGGAGGCACCACCTAGGAGAATCCTGATCTACGGCGTGCAGGAGGAGAACGGCTCTCACGTGCA
GAATTTCGCACTGGACCTGACCCCACCACCTGAGGTGGTGTATAAGTCCGAGCCCGGCACATCTGATGGC
ATGAACGTGCTGGGCATCGTGTTCTTTAGCGCCACCATGGGCATCATGCTGGGAAGGATGGGCGACTCCG
GAGCACCTCTGGTGTCTTTCTGCCAGTGTCTGAATGAGTCCGTGATGAAGATCGTGGCCGTGGCCGTGTG
GTATTTCCCCTTTGGCATCGTGTTTCTGATCGCCGGCAAGATCCTGGAGATGGACGATCCTCGGGCCGTG
GGCAAGAAGCTGGGCTTCTACTCCGTGACCGTGGTGTGCGGACTGGTGCTGCACGGACTGTTTATCCTGC
CCCTGCTGTATTTCTTTATCACAAAGAAGAACCCTATCGTGTTCATCAGGGGAATCCTGCAGGCCCTGCT
GATCGCCCTGGCCACCAGCTCCTCTAGCGCCACCCTGCCTATCACATTCAAGTGTCTGCTGGAGAACAAT
CACATCGACAGGCGCATCGCAAGGTTTGTGCTGCCAGTGGGAGCAACCATCAATATGGATGGAACAGCCC
TGTACGAGGCAGTGGCAGCAATCTTCATCGCCCAGGTGAACAATTATGAGCTGGACTTTGGCCAGATCAT
CACCATCAGCATCACCGCAACAGCAGCATCCATCGGAGCAGCAGGCATCCCACAGGCCGGCCTGGTGACC
ATGGTCATCGTGCTGACCAGCGTGGGACTGCCAACCGACGATATCACACTGATCATCGCCGTGGACTGGG
CCCTGGATAGGTTCCGCACAATGATCAACGTGCTGGGCGATGCACTGGCAGCAGGAATCATGGCACACAT
CTGCCGGAAGGACTTTGCCAGAGATACCGGCACAGAGAAGCTGCTGCCCTGTGAGACCAAGCCCGTGAGC
CTGCAGGAGATCGTGGCAGCCCAGCAGAATGGATGCGTGAAGAGCGTGGCAGAGGCATCCGAGCTGACCC
TGGGACCAACATGTCCCCACCACGTGCCTGTGCAGGTGGAGCAGGATGAGGAGCTGCCAGCCGCCTCTCT
GAACCACTGCACCATCCAGATCAGCGAGCTGGAGACAAATGTGGACCCAGCTTTCTTGTACAAAGTTGGC
ATTATAAGAAAGCATTGCTTATCAATTTGTTGCAACGAACAGGTCACTATCAGTCAAAATAAAATCATTA
TTTGCCATCCAGCTGATATCCCCTATAGTGAGTCGTATTACATGGTCATAGCTGTTTCCTGGCAGCTCTG
GCCCGTGTCTCAAAATCTCTGATGTTACATTGCACAAGATAAAAATATATCATCATGAACAATAAAACTG
TCTGCTTACATAAACAGTAATACAAGGGGTGTTATGAGCCATATTCAACGGGAAACGTCGAGGCCGCGAT
TAAATTCCAACATGGATGCTGATTTATATGGGTATAAATGGGCTCGCGATAATGTCGGGCAATCAGGTGC
GACAATCTATCGCTTGTATGGGAAGCCCGATGCGCCAGAGTTGTTTCTGAAACATGGCAAAGGTAGCGTT
GCCAATGATGTTACAGATGAGATGGTCAGACTAAACTGGCTGACGGAATTTATGCCTCTTCCGACCATCA
AGCATTTTATCCGTACTCCTGATGATGCATGGTTACTCACCACTGCGATCCCCGGAAAAACAGCATTCCA
GGTATTAGAAGAATATCCTGATTCAGGTGAAAATATTGTTGATGCGCTGGCAGTGTTCCTGCGCCGGTTG
CATTCGATTCCTGTTTGTAATTGTCCTTTTAACAGCGATCGCGTATTTCGTCTCGCTCAGGCGCAATCAC
GAATGAATAACGGTTTGGTTGATGCGAGTGATTTTGATGACGAGCGTAATGGCTGGCCTGTTGAACAAGT
CTGGAAAGAAATGCATAAACTTTTGCCATTCTCACCGGATTCAGTCGTCACTCATGGTGATTTCTCACTT
GATAACCTTATTTTTGACGAGGGGAAATTAATAGGTTGTATTGATGTTGGACGAGTCGGAATCGCAGACC
GATACCAGGATCTTGCCATCCTATGGAACTGCCTCGGTGAGTTTTCTCCTTCATTACAGAAACGGCTTTT
TCAAAAATATGGTATTGATAATCCTGATATGAATAAATTGCAGTTTCATTTGATGCTCGATGAGTTTTTC
TAATCAGAATTGGTTAATTGGTTGTAACACTGGCAGAGCATTACGCTGACTTGACGGGACGGCGCAAGCT
CATGACCAAAATCCCTTAACGTGAGTTACGCGTCGTTCCACTGAGCGTCAGACCCCGTAGAAAAGATCAA
AGGATCTTCTTGAGATCCTTTTTTTCTGCGCGTAATCTGCTGCTTGCAAACAAAAAAACCACCGCTACCA
GCGGTGGTTTGTTTGCCGGATCAAGAGCTACCAACTCTTTTTCCGAAGGTAACTGGCTTCAGCAGAGCGC
AGATACCAAATACTGTTCTTCTAGTGTAGCCGTAGTTAGGCCACCACTTCAAGAACTCTGTAGCACCGCC
TACATACCTCGCTCTGCTAATCCTGTTACCAGTGGCTGCTGCCAGTGGCGATAAGTCGTGTCTTACCGGG
TTGGACTCAAGACGATAGTTACCGGATAAGGCGCAGCGGTCGGGCTGAACGGGGGGTTCGTGCACACAGC
CCAGCTTGGAGCGAACGACCTACACCGAACTGAGATACCTACAGCGTGAGCTATGAGAAAGCGCCACGCT
TCCCGAAGGGAGAAAGGCGGACAGGTATCCGGTAAGCGGCAGGGTCGGAACAGGAGAGCGCACGAGGGAG
CTTCCAGGGGGAAACGCCTGGTATCTTTATAGTCCTGTCGGGTTTCGCCACCTCTGACTTGAGCGTCGAT
TTTTGTGATGCTCGTCAGGGGGGCGGAGCCTATGGAAAAACGCCAGCAACGCGGCCTTTTTACGGTTCCT
GGCCTTTTGCTGGCCTTTTGCTCACATGTT
Features (pLannotate 1.2.2; 10 found; start..end, strand, type, name):
    121..213     +  CDS            lacI (fragment): lac repressor; lacI; The lac repressor binds to the lac operator to inhibit transcription in E. coli. This inhibition can be relieved by adding lactose or isopropyl-β-D-thiogalactopyranoside (IPTG).
    268..295     -  terminator     rrnB T2 terminator: transcription terminator T2 from the E. coli rrnB gene
    427..470     +  terminator     rrnB T1 terminator: Escherichia coli rrnB; transcription terminator T1 from the E. coli rrnB gene
    517..553     -  CDS            lacZα (fragment): LacZα fragment of β-galactosidase; lacZ fragment
    569..668     +  protein_bind   attL1: mutant version of attL; recombination site for the Gateway® LR reaction LR Clonase™
    674..2353    +  CDS            SLC1A7: EAA5_HUMAN - Also known as EAAT5. Experimental evidence at transcript level: Swiss-Prot protein existence level 2. Transports L-glutamate; the L-glutamate uptake is sodium- and voltage-dependent and chloride-independent. Its associated chloride conductance may participate in visual processing. From Homo sapiens (Human).
   2355..2454    -  protein_bind   attL2: mutant version of attL; recombination site for the Gateway® LR reaction LR Clonase™
   2472..2490    -  promoter       T7 promoter: promoter for bacteriophage T7 RNA polymerase
   2624..3433    +  CDS            KanR: aminoglycoside phosphotransferase; aph(3')-Ia; confers resistance to kanamycin in bacteria or G418 (Geneticin®) in eukaryotes
   3580..4168    +  rep_origin     ori: high-copy-number ColE1/pMB1/pBR322/pUC origin of replication
