[The description below was written by a language model from this plasmid's Addgene catalogue record and pLannotate feature annotations shown in this document.]
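Description:
pDONR221_SLC1A7 is a Gateway entry clone built on the pDONR221 backbone (Thermo Fisher Scientific), carrying a codon-optimized open reading frame for human SLC1A7, also known as EAAT5. This gene encodes a member of the excitatory amino acid transporter family that mediates sodium- and voltage-dependent L-glutamate uptake and has an associated chloride conductance thought to contribute to visual processing. The sequenced plasmid is about 4.2 kb, with the 1,680 bp ORF flanked directly by attL1 and attL2 recombination sites. It is maintained in E. coli through a high-copy ColE1/pUC-type origin and selected with kanamycin via the aph(3')-Ia resistance gene.

Although the catalogue lists the vector type as mammalian expression, the feature table shows no eukaryotic promoter or polyadenylation signal driving the insert, which fits the plasmid's role as a shuttle rather than an expression construct. The attL sites allow an LR Clonase reaction to move the ORF, in a defined orientation and reading frame, into any attR-containing destination vector, which then supplies the promoter, tags and selection marker. The rrnB T1 and T2 terminators upstream of attL1 insulate the insert from read-through transcription in bacteria. A T7 promoter lies beyond attL2 on the reverse strand, and M13 forward and reverse primer sites are available for sequencing across the insert. Short lacI and lacZα fragments are backbone remnants with no functional role. No epitope tags or reporters are annotated. The plasmid belongs to a consortium collection of solute carrier ORFs created to support systematic study of SLC transporters and their potential in drug discovery.
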