Addgene plasmid #131998: pDONR221_SLC1A7
Purpose: Gateway entry clone with codon-optimized ORF sequence for subcloning into custom expression vectors
Depositing lab: RESOLUTE Consortium & Giulio Superti-Furga. Depositing organization: CeMM Research Center for Molecular Medicine. Publication: The RESOLUTE consortium: unlocking SLC transporters for drug discovery. Superti-Furga G, Lackner D, Wiedmer T, Ingles-Prieto A, Barbosa B, Girardi E, Goldmann U, Gurtl B, Klavins K, Klimek C, Lindinger S, Lineiro-Retes E, Muller AC, Onstein S, Redinger G, Reil D, Sedlyarov V, Wolf G, Crawford M, Everley R, ... Steppan CM. Nat Rev Drug Discov. 2020 Jul;19(7):429-430. doi: 10.1038/d41573-020-00056-6. PubMed 32265506.
Backbone
  Vector backbone: pDONR221
  Backbone manufacturer: Thermo Fisher Scientific
  Backbone size w/o insert (bp): 2550
  Vector type: Mammalian Expression
Growth in bacteria
  Bacterial resistance: Kanamycin, 50 μg/mL
  Growth temperature: 37°C
  Growth strain: Stbl3
  Copy number: High Copy
Gene/Insert
  Gene/Insert name: SLC1A7 (alt name: EAAT5)
  Species: H. sapiens (human)
  Insert size (bp): 1680
  Entrez Gene: SLC1A7 (a.k.a. RP11-334A14.7, AAAT, EAAT5, FLJ36602)
  Cloning method: Gateway Cloning
  Sequencing primers: 5′ M13-fwd; 3′ M13-rev
Terms and licenses: Academic/Nonprofit Terms; Industry Terms
Depositor comments: For more information on the full Resolute plasmid collection, please see www.addgene.org/depositor-collections/re-solute/. Please provide your feedback on this plasmid to the RESOLUTE consortium by filling out their RESOLUTE repository feedback form: https://forms.office.com/Pages/ResponsePage.aspx?id=0e05yklzmkS7rjFGQL4N7z4feCLQvEJAmVcOCM_u885UN1JJRko0Ukg4TVQwNTZLOUxPQVJWT1NHUCQlQCN0PWcu
How to cite: pDONR221_SLC1A7 was a gift from RESOLUTE Consortium & Giulio Superti-Furga (Addgene plasmid # 131998 ; http://n2t.net/addgene:131998 ; RRID:Addgene_131998)
