>Addgene plasmid #131998 | pDONR221_SLC1A7 | depositor partial sequence | sequence record 253396 | Codon-optimized ORF of SLC1A7
ATGGTGCCACACGCAATCCTGGCAAGGGGAAGAGACGTGTGCAGGAGAAACGGCCTGCTGATCCTGTCCG
TGCTGTCTGTGATCGTGGGCTGTCTGCTGGGCTTCTTTCTGCGGACCAGGCGCCTGTCTCCACAGGAGAT
CAGCTACTTCCAGTTTCCCGGCGAGCTGCTGATGAGAATGCTGAAGATGATGATCCTGCCCCTGGTGGTG
AGCTCCCTGATGAGCGGACTGGCATCCCTGGATGCCAAGACCTCTAGCAGACTGGGCGTGCTGACAGTGG
CTTACTATCTGTGGACCACATTCATGGCCGTGATCGTGGGCATCTTTATGGTGTCTATCATCCACCCAGG
AAGCGCCGCACAGAAGGAGACCACAGAGCAGAGCGGCAAGCCCATCATGTCCTCTGCCGACGCCCTGCTG
GATCTGATCAGGAACATGTTCCCTGCCAATCTGGTGGAGGCCACCTTTAAGCAGTACCGCACAAAGACCA
CACCAGTGGTGAAGTCCCCTAAGGTGGCACCAGAGGAGGCACCACCTAGGAGAATCCTGATCTACGGCGT
GCAGGAGGAGAACGGCTCTCACGTGCAGAATTTCGCACTGGACCTGACCCCACCACCTGAGGTGGTGTAT
AAGTCCGAGCCCGGCACATCTGATGGCATGAACGTGCTGGGCATCGTGTTCTTTAGCGCCACCATGGGCA
TCATGCTGGGAAGGATGGGCGACTCCGGAGCACCTCTGGTGTCTTTCTGCCAGTGTCTGAATGAGTCCGT
GATGAAGATCGTGGCCGTGGCCGTGTGGTATTTCCCCTTTGGCATCGTGTTTCTGATCGCCGGCAAGATC
CTGGAGATGGACGATCCTCGGGCCGTGGGCAAGAAGCTGGGCTTCTACTCCGTGACCGTGGTGTGCGGAC
TGGTGCTGCACGGACTGTTTATCCTGCCCCTGCTGTATTTCTTTATCACAAAGAAGAACCCTATCGTGTT
CATCAGGGGAATCCTGCAGGCCCTGCTGATCGCCCTGGCCACCAGCTCCTCTAGCGCCACCCTGCCTATC
ACATTCAAGTGTCTGCTGGAGAACAATCACATCGACAGGCGCATCGCAAGGTTTGTGCTGCCAGTGGGAG
CAACCATCAATATGGATGGAACAGCCCTGTACGAGGCAGTGGCAGCAATCTTCATCGCCCAGGTGAACAA
TTATGAGCTGGACTTTGGCCAGATCATCACCATCAGCATCACCGCAACAGCAGCATCCATCGGAGCAGCA
GGCATCCCACAGGCCGGCCTGGTGACCATGGTCATCGTGCTGACCAGCGTGGGACTGCCAACCGACGATA
TCACACTGATCATCGCCGTGGACTGGGCCCTGGATAGGTTCCGCACAATGATCAACGTGCTGGGCGATGC
ACTGGCAGCAGGAATCATGGCACACATCTGCCGGAAGGACTTTGCCAGAGATACCGGCACAGAGAAGCTG
CTGCCCTGTGAGACCAAGCCCGTGAGCCTGCAGGAGATCGTGGCAGCCCAGCAGAATGGATGCGTGAAGA
GCGTGGCAGAGGCATCCGAGCTGACCCTGGGACCAACATGTCCCCACCACGTGCCTGTGCAGGTGGAGCA
GGATGAGGAGCTGCCAGCCGCCTCTCTGAACCACTGCACCATCCAGATCAGCGAGCTGGAGACAAATGTG
